Addgene plasmid #234248: 8061-E11
Purpose: Gateway ORF Entry clone of human SMAD5 with stop codon (for native or N-terminal fusions)
Depositing lab: Dominic Esposito. Depositing organization: Frederick National Laboratory.
Backbone
  Vector backbone: pDonr-253
  Backbone size w/o insert (bp): 3155
  Vector type: Gateway Entry Clone
Growth in bacteria
  Bacterial resistance: Spectinomycin, 50 μg/mL
  Growth temperature: 37°C
  Growth strain: DH5alpha
  Copy number: High Copy
Gene/Insert
  Gene/Insert name: SMAD5
  Species: H. sapiens (human)
  Insert size (bp): 1426
  Entrez Gene: SMAD5 (a.k.a. DWFC, JV5-1, MADH5)
  Cloning method: Gateway Cloning
  Sequencing primers: 5′ M13F 23-mer (5'-CCCAGTCACGACGTTGTAAAACG); 3′ attLR 23-mer (5'-TAACATCAGAGATTTTGAGACAC)
Terms and licenses: Academic/Nonprofit Terms; Industry Terms: Not Available to Industry
How to cite: 8061-E11 was a gift from Dominic Esposito (Addgene plasmid # 234248 ; http://n2t.net/addgene:234248 ; RRID:Addgene_234248)
