[The description below was written by a language model from this plasmid's Addgene catalogue record and pLannotate feature annotations shown in this document.]
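Description:
8061-E11 is a Gateway entry clone built on the pDonr-253 donor backbone that carries the human SMAD5 open reading frame. It is a bacterial cloning plasmid rather than an expression vector. It replicates in E. coli from a high-copy ColE1/pUC-type origin and is selected with spectinomycin through the aadA (SmR) aminoglycoside adenylyltransferase gene. The sequenced record is about 4.6 kb. The annotation also picks up an incP oriT and small remnants of lacI, lacZα, traJ, a gentamicin resistance gene, an integron Pc promoter and pUC polylinker sequence. These appear to be backbone leftovers, not functional parts of the design. The rrnB T1 and T2 terminators lie upstream of the cloning region, where they typically shield the insert from read-through transcription.

The payload is the SMAD5 coding sequence, which encodes a receptor-regulated SMAD that acts as a transcriptional modulator downstream of BMP type 1 receptor kinases. It is flanked by two attL recombination sites in opposite orientations. The annotation tool labels both as attL3, and the record does not state their exact specificity. A short match to part of a TEV protease site sits just upstream of the ORF, and a T7 promoter lies beyond the downstream attL site, pointing back toward the insert. No promoter drives SMAD5 expression within the entry clone itself. The ORF retains its stop codon, so an LR Clonase reaction can move it into destination vectors to express either native protein or N-terminally tagged fusions. C-terminal fusions are not possible with this version.
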