Features (pLannotate 1.2.2; 17 found; start..end, strand, type, name):
    121..213     +  CDS            lacI (fragment): lac repressor; lacI; The lac repressor binds to the lac operator to inhibit transcription in E. coli. This inhibition can be relieved by adding lactose or isopropyl-β-D-thiogalactopyranoside (IPTG).
    268..295     -  terminator     rrnB T2 terminator: transcription terminator T2 from the E. coli rrnB gene
    427..470     +  terminator     rrnB T1 terminator: Escherichia coli rrnB; transcription terminator T1 from the E. coli rrnB gene
    517..553     -  CDS            lacZα (fragment): LacZα fragment of β-galactosidase; lacZ fragment
    570..665     +  protein_bind   attL3: mutant version of attL; recombination site for the Gateway® LR reaction LR Clonase™
    668..684     +  CDS            TEV site (fragment): tobacco etch virus (TEV) protease recognition and cleavage site
    692..2086    +  CDS            SMAD5: SMAD5_HUMAN - Also known as MADH5. Experimental evidence at protein level: Swiss-Prot protein existence level 1. Transcriptional modulator activated by BMP (bone morphogenetic proteins) type 1 receptor kinase. SMAD5 is a receptor- regulated SMAD (R-SMAD). From Homo sapiens (Human).
   2091..2186    -  protein_bind   attL3: mutant version of attL; recombination site for the Gateway® LR reaction LR Clonase™
   2205..2223    -  promoter       T7 promoter: promoter for bacteriophage T7 RNA polymerase
   2413..2436    +  promoter       Pc promoter (fragment): intI1 (promoter lies within the coding sequence); class 1 integron promoter
   2612..2668    +  CDS            GmR (fragment): gentamycin acetyltransferase; aacC1; confers resistance to gentamycin
   2675..3466    +  CDS            SmR: aminoglycoside adenylyltransferase (Murphy, 1985); aadA; confers resistance to spectinomycin and streptomycin
   3470..3507    -  misc_feature   MCS (fragment): pUC18/19 multiple cloning site
   3510..3555    -  CDS            traJ (fragment): oriT-recognizing protein; traJ
   3588..3697    -  oriT           oriT: incP origin of transfer
   3834..3871    +  misc_feature   MCS (fragment): pUC18/19 multiple cloning site
   3957..4545    +  rep_origin     ori: high-copy-number ColE1/pMB1/pBR322/pUC origin of replication
>Addgene plasmid #234248 | 8061-E11 | addgene full sequence | sequence record 469770 | Addgene NGS Result
CTTTCCTGCGTTATCCCCTGATTCTGTGGATAACCGTATTACCGCCTTTGAGTGAGCTGATACCGCTCGC
CGCAGCCGAACGACCGAGCGCAGCGAGTCAGTGAGCGAGGAAGCGGAAGAGCGCCCAATACGCAAACCGC
CTCTCCCCGCGCGTTGGCCGATTCATTAATGCAGCTGGCACGACAGGTTTCCCGACTGGAAAGCGGGCAG
TGAGCGCAACGCAATTAATACGCGTACCGCTAGCCAGGAAGAGTTTGTAGAAACGCAAAAAGGCCATCCG
TCAGGATGGCCTTCTGCTTAGTTTGATGCCTGGCAGTTTATGGCGGGCGTCCTGCCCGCCACCCTCCGGG
CCGTTGCTTCACAACGTTCAAATCCGCTCCCGGCGGATTTGTCCTACTCAGGAGAGCGTTCACCGACAAA
CAACAGATAAAACGAAAGGCCCAGTCTTCCGACTGAGCCTTTCGTTTTATTTGATGCCTGGCAGTTCCCT
ACTCTCGCGTTAACGCTAGCATGGATGTTTTCCCAGTCACGACGTTGTAAAACGACGGCCAGTCTTAAGC
TCGGGCCCCAAATAATGATTTTATTTTGACTGATAGTGACCTGTTCGTTGCAACAAATTGATGAGCAATG
CTTTTTTATAATGCCAACTTTGTACAAAAAAGTTGGCGAAAACCTGTACTTCCAAGGCACCATGACGTCA
ATGGCCAGCTTGTTTTCTTTTACTAGTCCAGCAGTAAAGCGATTGTTGGGCTGGAAACAAGGTGATGAGG
AGGAGAAATGGGCAGAAAAGGCAGTTGATGCTTTGGTGAAGAAACTAAAAAAGAAAAAGGGTGCCATGGA
GGAACTGGAGAAAGCCTTGAGCAGTCCAGGACAGCCGAGTAAATGTGTCACTATTCCCAGATCTTTAGAT
GGACGCCTGCAGGTTTCTCACAGAAAAGGCTTACCCCATGTTATATATTGTCGTGTTTGGCGCTGGCCGG
ATTTGCAGAGTCATCATGAGCTAAAGCCGTTGGATATTTGTGAATTTCCTTTTGGATCTAAGCAAAAAGA
AGTTTGTATCAACCCATACCACTATAAGAGAGTGGAGAGTCCAGTCTTACCTCCAGTATTAGTGCCTCGT
CATAATGAATTCAATCCACAACACAGCCTTCTGGTTCAGTTTAGGAACCTGAGCCACAATGAACCACACA
TGCCACAAAATGCCACGTTTCCAGATTCTTTCCACCAGCCCAACAACACTCCTTTTCCCTTATCTCCAAA
CAGCCCTTATCCCCCTTCTCCTGCTAGCAGCACATATCCCAACTCCCCAGCAAGTTCTGGACCAGGAAGT
CCATTTCAGCTCCCAGCTGATACGCCTCCTCCTGCCTATATGCCACCTGATGATCAGATGGGTCAAGATA
ATTCCCAGCCTATGGATACAAGCAATAATATGATTCCTCAGATTATGCCCAGTATATCCAGCAGGGATGT
TCAGCCTGTTGCCTATGAAGAGCCTAAACATTGGTGTTCAATAGTCTACTATGAATTAAACAATCGTGTT
GGAGAAGCTTTTCATGCATCTTCTACTAGTGTGTTAGTAGATGGATTCACAGATCCTTCAAATAACAAAA
GTAGATTCTGCTTGGGTTTGTTGTCAAATGTTAATCGTAATTCGACAATTGAAAACACTAGGCGACATAT
TGGAAAAGGTGTTCATCTGTACTATGTTGGTGGAGAGGTGTATGCGGAATGCCTCAGTGACAGCAGCATA
TTTGTACAGAGTAGGAACTGCAACTTTCATCATGGCTTTCATCCCACCACTGTCTGTAAGATTCCCAGCA
GCTGCAGCCTCAAAATTTTTAACAATCAGGAGTTTGCTCAGCTTCTGGCTCAATCTGTCAACCATGGGTT
TGAGGCAGTATATGAGCTCACCAAAATGTGTACCATTCGGATGAGTTTTGTCAAGGGTTGGGGAGCAGAA
TATCACCGGCAGGATGTAACCAGCACCCCATGTTGGATTGAGATTCATCTTCATGGGCCTCTTCAGTGGC
TGGATAAAGTCCTTACTCAGATGGGCTCCCCTCTGAACCCCATATCTTCTGTTTCATAATCAACTTTCTT
GTACAAAGTTGGCATTATAAGAAAGCATTGCTTATCAATTTGTTGCAACGAACAGGTCACTATCAGTCAA
AATAAAATCATTATTTGCCATCCAGCTGATATCCCCTATAGTGAGTCGTATTACATGGTCATAGCTGTTT
CCTGGCAGCTCTGGCCCGTGTCTCAAAATCTCTGATGTTACATTGCACAAGATAAAAATATATCATCATG
CCTCCTCTAGACCAGCCAGGACAGAAATGCCTCGACTTCGCTGCTACCCAAGGTTGCCGGGTGACGCACA
CCGTGGAAACGGATGAAGGCACGAACCCAGTGGACATAAGCCTGTTCGGTTCGTAAGCTGTAATGCAAGT
AGCGTATGCGCTCACGCAACTGGTCCAGAACCTTGACCGAACGCAGCGGTGGTAACGGCGCAGTGGCGGT
TTTCATGGCTTGTTATGACTGTTTTTTTGGGGTACAGTCTATGCCTCGGGCATCCAAGCAGCAAGCGCGT
TACGCCGTGGGTCGATGTTTGATGTTATGGAGCAGCAACGATGTTACGCAGCAGGGCAGTCGCCCTAAAA
CAAAGTTAAACATTATGAGGGAAGCGGTGATCGCCGAAGTATCGACTCAACTATCAGAGGTAGTTGGCGT
CATCGAGCGCCATCTCGAACCGACGTTGCTGGCCGTACATTTGTACGGCTCCGCAGTGGATGGCGGCCTG
AAGCCACACAGTGATATTGATTTGCTGGTTACGGTGACCGTAAGGCTTGATGAAACAACGCGGCGAGCTT
TGATCAACGACCTTTTGGAAACTTCGGCTTCCCCTGGAGAGAGCGAGATTCTCCGCGCTGTAGAAGTCAC
CATTGTTGTGCACGACGACATCATTCCGTGGCGTTATCCAGCTAAGCGCGAACTGCAATTTGGAGAATGG
CAGCGCAATGACATTCTTGCAGGTATCTTCGAGCCAGCCACGATCGACATTGATCTGGCTATCTTGCTGA
CAAAAGCAAGAGAACATAGCGTTGCCTTGGTAGGTCCAGCGGCGGAGGAACTCTTTGATCCGGTTCCTGA
ACAGGATCTATTTGAGGCGCTAAATGAAACCTTAACGCTATGGAACTCGCCGCCCGACTGGGCTGGCGAT
GAGCGAAATGTAGTGCTTACGTTGTCCCGCATTTGGTACAGCGCAGTAACCGGCAAAATCGCGCCGAAGG
ATGTCGCTGCCGACTGGGCAATGGAGCGCCTGCCGGCCCAGTATCAGCCCGTCATACTTGAAGCTAGACA
GGCTTATCTTGGACAAGAAGAAGATCGCTTGGCCTCGCGCGCAGATCAGTTGGAAGAATTTGTCCACTAC
GTGAAAGGCGAGATCACCAAGGTAGTCGGCAAATAACCCTCGACTCTAGAGGATCCCCGGGTACCGAGCT
CGAATTCCGTGATAGGTGGGCTGCCCTTCCTGGTTGGCTTGGTTTCATCAGCCATCCGCTTGCCCTCATC
TGTTACGCCGGCGGTAGCCGGCCAGCCTCGCAGAGCAGGATTCCCGTTGAGCACCGCCAGGTGCGAATAA
GGGACAGTGAAGAAGGAACACCCGCTCGCGGGTGGGCCTACTTCACCTATCCTGCCCGGCTGACGCCGTT
GGATACACCAAGGAAAGTCTACACGAACCCTTTGGCAAAATCCTGTATATCGTGCGAAAAAGGATGGATA
TACCGAAAAAATCGCTATAATGACCCCGAAGCAGGGTTATGCAGCGGAAAACGGAATTCGAGCTCGGTAC
CCGGGGATCCTCTAGAGTCGAGCCACCCATGACCAAAATCCCTTAACGTGAGTTACGCGTCGTTCCACTG
AGCGTCAGACCCCGTAGAAAAGATCAAAGGATCTTCTTGAGATCCTTTTTTTCTGCGCGTAATCTGCTGC
TTGCAAACAAAAAAACCACCGCTACCAGCGGTGGTTTGTTTGCCGGATCAAGAGCTACCAACTCTTTTTC
CGAAGGTAACTGGCTTCAGCAGAGCGCAGATACCAAATACTGTTCTTCTAGTGTAGCCGTAGTTAGGCCA
CCACTTCAAGAACTCTGTAGCACCGCCTACATACCTCGCTCTGCTAATCCTGTTACCAGTGGCTGCTGCC
AGTGGCGATAAGTCGTGTCTTACCGGGTTGGACTCAAGACGATAGTTACCGGATAAGGCGCAGCGGTCGG
GCTGAACGGGGGGTTCGTGCACACAGCCCAGCTTGGAGCGAACGACCTACACCGAACTGAGATACCTACA
GCGTGAGCTATGAGAAAGCGCCACGCTTCCCGAAGGGAGAAAGGCGGACAGGTATCCGGTAAGCGGCAGG
GTCGGAACAGGAGAGCGCACGAGGGAGCTTCCAGGGGGAAACGCCTGGTATCTTTATAGTCCTGTCGGGT
TTCGCCACCTCTGACTTGAGCGTCGATTTTTGTGATGCTCGTCAGGGGGGCGGAGCCTATGGAAAAACGC
CAGCAACGCGGCCTTTTTACGGTTCCTGGCCTTTTGCTGGCCTTTTGCTCACATGTT
